>Addgene plasmid #17330 | pUC8-SZ | addgene partial sequence | sequence record 23256 | M13-F20 5'-TGTAAAACGACGGCCAGT-3'
GCCGCAGCACCTCCTCGGTCCAGGGCGCCACGGTCGCCGGTTCGGCGGCGAACCGCTGCCACAGACCGGG
CTCCCGCAGTGCCCTGCGGTACATGGTGCTCAGCATCTGGGTGGTCGTCATCTGACCCGCGATGATCATG
AAGTAGACCACCGCCGCCTTCTGGGTCACGCCCAGCGGCTCCCCGTCCGGCAGCCGGTGCGCGCCGAGCG
CGCCGAGCAGCGTGCCCGCCTCGGGTGCCGGCTGCGAGACCAGGTCGGTGAGCCAGGAGTAGAACGCGGC
GGCCTCGCGGGCCAGCGCCACCTCCCGCTCGCCCCGCGGCCGCCCCCAGAACAGTTCCAGGGAG
