>Addgene plasmid #17330 | pUC8-SZ | addgene partial sequence | sequence record 23257 | 17330 with 17330-F (GGTGAGCCAGGAGTAGAACG)
ANCGGCTGGCAAGNACTCCGCTGCCCCGCGGCCGCCCCCAGCAACAGGTTCCAGGGCAGGCGTCGCATCC
NNCGCNNTNANGGNTGNTCGATGATCNNCNCTCNTATGGCCGCATTCCNNACCGGANCAGCCGCANNATC
NCCACGGAAGGGGACGTCCNGCGCGATGGACNTCGCCAGATCGNACGCGCCGTCGGCGGCGAGNCGNCGC
TCNACGTCATCTAGCGCCTCCNCCACAACCTTCTCGACCATCTGTACCGAGGCGCTCACGGTTCTGAANG
TTGAGCAGCTTGGTCATGATGCGCCGATAGNCGGNGTGGCTGTCCGCGCCATTGTTTGCAAGTCGTTTGC
GGGAGGTCGAACTTGANTCTCNCGAGGACACGCATCGTCTGTACNGACAATCGTCCGATCGANGTCNATC
GCATTGTCCGGAAGGAAATTCTCCGGATC
