>Addgene plasmid #17330 | pUC8-SZ | addgene partial sequence | sequence record 23258 | 17330 with Strep-R (ggcgttgcggtagttattct)
GCNTCACGAGGCGGTGCCGCTGCCGTCGGTGGCCGGGGCGCTGTCGTAACGACCGGTCAGGACGTACCNT
TTTCTCGGCGTTGCCGACGGCCGACTCGTAGGTTCCGGTCAGGGCGCCGTCGGCGCCCGCGGTCACGATG
AAGGTCGAGCCGAGCTGGTTGTACCAGGTGCCGGTGATGCCGGCCTCGGCGGCCGAGACCTGGGCCTTCG
AGTCCTTGGAGGGGTCTGCCGAAGCGCTGGCCGTAATCGAGACCGTGGTCAGGGAAACGGCGATGGCTGC
AACGACGATCTTGCGCATGTGAGACACGAAAAATACTCCCCTAGTTGTTGCCCGGCGGGGGACGGAGGGC
GCGCTGTGGCGTGCGCCGTCCGTATCCCGCCCGTCAAGGTTTGTGACCTCGGCCGTGCACCTGACGGTGT
CGGTGAACAAACAGCAGTGCGGCATGTGTCTTTGGCGGCAGAACTGGATGGTCGAGGTCCGGGTCGATGG
TTGCCAAGGGCACATGTTCGGTGTAAATCGTACTAGCCATCGGAGGGTTCTCAACAACATTTTCTGCAAA
GGAATTTCGGCCAAAGAATGGCCGAGTCCTGTCGGTTACTTCGTCAACTCNCGTCCGTCAGAGCCAGGNG
ATCTCCGCGGCGGCGTACCCGGTACGCGCGGAAGACCGAGTTCTGGGCGCCNGGCCNACGACTCCANGCC
CACGGCCCTCANCGAAAGGACCGGAANTGCGGCACCACGAACTCCCACAACGACGTCCCCCTCCCG
