[The description below was written by a language model from this plasmid's Addgene catalogue record.]
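Description:
pUC8-SZ is a bacterial maintenance plasmid that carries the streptavidin gene of Streptomyces avidinii in the small cloning vector pUC8. The backbone is about 2.7 kb and is propagated at high copy number in E. coli under ampicillin selection. No feature table accompanies the record, so individual backbone elements are not itemised. pUC-series vectors generally combine a pMB1-derived high-copy origin with a beta-lactamase gene and a polylinker embedded in the lacZ alpha fragment. That layout fits the listed M13 forward and reverse sequencing primers, which flank the insertion site.

The insert is a fragment of roughly 2 kb cloned into the BamHI site, with BamHI sites preserved at both ends so that the fragment can be excised intact. According to the depositor's comments, the fragment corresponds to one mapped in the original report on the cloning and sequencing of the streptavidin gene, and the gene begins roughly 500 bp from the M13 forward primer site. The fragment therefore includes flanking sequence in addition to the coding region. The record does not describe any promoter intended to drive expression, any tags or any engineered modifications, and the vector type is given only as "for maintenance".

The plasmid is therefore best regarded as an archival source of the streptavidin sequence rather than an expression construct. The record supports using it as a template for subcloning or amplifying the gene into expression vectors, for example to produce streptavidin or derivatives of this biotin-binding protein.
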