Addgene plasmid #17330: pUC8-SZ
Depositing lab: Takeshi Sano. Depositing organization: Columbia University. Publication: Molecular cloning and nucleotide sequence of the streptavidin gene. Argarana CE, Kuntz ID, Birken S, Axel R, Cantor CR. Nucleic Acids Res. 1986 Feb 25. 14(4):1871-82. 10.1093/nar/14.4.1871 PubMed 3951999.
Backbone
  Vector backbone: pUC8
  Backbone manufacturer: Sigma
  Backbone size w/o insert (bp): 2700
  Vector type: for maintenance
Growth in bacteria
  Bacterial resistance: Ampicillin, 100 μg/mL
  Growth temperature: 37°C
  Growth strain: DH5alpha
  Copy number: High Copy
Gene/Insert
  Gene/Insert name: streptavidin
  Species: Streptomyces avidinii
  Insert size (bp): 2000
  GenBank ID: X03591
  Cloning method: Restriction Enzyme; 5′ cloning site BamHI (not destroyed); 3′ cloning site BamHI (not destroyed)
  Sequencing primers: 5′ M13 forward20; 3′ M13 reverse
Resource information
  A portion of this plasmid was derived from a plasmid made by: This plasmid was cloned in Charles Cantor's lab in Columbia University
Terms and licenses: Academic/Nonprofit Terms; Industry Terms: Not Available to Industry
Depositor comments: A 2kb fragment shown in Fig 2A of PubMed 3951999 was cloned into pUC-8. The streptavidin gene is roughly 500 bp away from the M13-forward20 primer.
How to cite: pUC8-SZ was a gift from Takeshi Sano (Addgene plasmid # 17330 ; http://n2t.net/addgene:17330 ; RRID:Addgene_17330)
